Addgene plasmid #235490: pEGFP-TDP-43 (PY-NLS)
Purpose: Expression of chimeric human TDP-43-EGFP bearing a PY-nuclear localization sequence (NLS) from HNRNPA1 in place of the native NLS sequence
Depositing lab: Maxime Rousseaux. Depositing organization: University of Ottawa. Publication: A stress-dependent TDP-43 SUMOylation program preserves neuronal function. Suk TR, Part CE, Zhang JL, Nguyen TT, Heer MM, Caballero-Gomez A, Grybas VS, McKeever PM, Nguyen B, Ali T, Callaghan SM, Woulfe JM, Robertson J, Rousseaux MWC. Mol Neurodegener. 2025 Mar 28;20(1):38. doi: 10.1186/s13024-025-00826-z. PubMed 40149017.
Backbone
  Vector backbone: pEGFP-N3
  Vector type: Mammalian Expression
Growth in bacteria
  Bacterial resistance: Kanamycin, 50 μg/mL
  Growth temperature: 37°C
  Growth strain: DH5alpha
  Copy number: High Copy
Gene/Insert
  Gene/Insert name: TARDBP (alt name: TDP-43)
  Species: H. sapiens (human)
  Mutation: Replaced native NLS with PY-NLS from HNRNPA
  Entrez Gene: TARDBP (a.k.a. ALS10, TDP-43)
  Tag / fusion protein: EGFP (C terminal on backbone)
  Cloning method: Restriction Enzyme; 5′ cloning site Unknown (unknown if destroyed)
Terms and licenses: Academic/Nonprofit Terms; Industry Terms
How to cite: pEGFP-TDP-43 (PY-NLS) was a gift from Maxime Rousseaux (Addgene plasmid # 235490 ; http://n2t.net/addgene:235490 ; RRID:Addgene_235490)
