[The description below was written by a language model from this plasmid's Addgene catalogue record and pLannotate feature annotations shown in this document.]
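Description:
pEGFP-TDP-43 (PY-NLS) is a mammalian expression plasmid built on the pEGFP-N3 backbone, about 6 kb in the sequenced record. It is propagated in E. coli from a high-copy ColE1/pUC-type origin under kanamycin selection. The single NeoR/KanR gene (aminoglycoside phosphotransferase from Tn5) sits downstream of tandem bacterial (bla-type) and SV40 early promoters and is followed by an HSV TK polyadenylation signal. This arrangement lets it confer kanamycin resistance in bacteria and G418 resistance in transfected mammalian cells. An f1 origin is also present, which permits single-stranded DNA production. The annotation software also flags short fragments resembling ble, SV40 large T antigen and a bGH poly(A) signal. These appear to be residual backbone sequence rather than functional elements.

The payload is human TARDBP (TDP-43), inserted between remnants of the multiple cloning site and driven by the CMV immediate-early enhancer and promoter. It is followed by the backbone EGFP coding sequence, which the record describes as a C-terminal fusion tag, and transcripts terminate at an SV40 poly(A) signal. The TDP-43 coding sequence is chimeric: its native nuclear localization sequence has been replaced with the PY-type NLS from HNRNPA1. PY-NLS motifs are generally recognised by a different nuclear import receptor (transportin/karyopherin-β2) than classical NLSs, which use the importin-α/β route. The construct therefore gives a fluorescent TDP-43 whose nuclear import depends on a substituted signal. It is suited to live or fixed-cell imaging of TDP-43 localization and to asking which properties depend on the native NLS region. The associated study concerns stress-dependent SUMOylation of TDP-43 in neurons. The cloning sites used are not recorded.
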