Features (pLannotate 1.2.2; 16 found; start..end, strand, type, name):
     42..245     +  promoter       CMV promoter: human cytomegalovirus (CMV) immediate early promoter
    268..295     +  misc_feature   MCS (fragment): multiple cloning site
    296..1567    +  CDS            TARDBP: TADBP_HUMAN - Also known as TDP43. Experimental evidence at protein level: Swiss-Prot protein existence level 1. RNA-binding protein that is involved in various steps of RNA biogenesis and processing (PubMed:23519609). Preferentially binds, via its two RNA recognition motifs RRM1 and RRM2, to GU-repeats on RNA molecules predominantly localized within long introns and in the 3'UTR of mRNAs (PubMed:23519609, PubMed:24240615, PubMed:24464995). In turn, regulates the splicing of many non-coding and protein-coding RNAs including proteins involved in neuronal survival, as well as mRNAs that encode p
   1568..1588    +  misc_feature   MCS (fragment): multiple cloning site
   1598..2317    +  CDS            EGFP: the original enhanced GFP (Yang et al., 1996) mammalian codon-optimized
   2334..2417    +  CDS            large T antigen (fragment): large T antigen from SV40 (simian virus 40)
   2440..2561    +  polyA_signal   SV40 poly(A) signal: SV40 polyadenylation signal
   2595..3023    -  rep_origin     f1 ori (sequence partly withheld): f1 bacteriophage origin of replication; arrow indicates direction of (+) strand synthesis
   3050..3154    +  promoter       AmpR promoter: bla
   3156..3513    +  promoter       SV40 promoter: SV40 enhancer and early promoter
   3548..4342    +  CDS            NeoR/KanR: aminoglycoside phosphotransferase from Tn5; aph(3')-II (or nptII); confers resistance to neomycin, kanamycin, and G418 (Geneticin®)
   4363..4515    +  CDS            ble (fragment): BLE_KLEPN - Experimental evidence at protein level: Swiss-Prot protein existence level 1. Binding protein with a strong affinity to the bleomycin family of antibiotics. Binds to CL990; an antimitotic-antibiotic compound. From Klebsiella pneumoniae.
   4574..4621    +  polyA_signal   HSV TK poly(A) signal: herpes simplex virus thymidine kinase polyadenylation signal (Cole and Stacy, 1985)
   4712..4728    -  polyA_signal   bGH poly(A) signal (fragment): bovine growth hormone polyadenylation signal
   4950..5538    +  rep_origin     ori: high-copy-number ColE1/pMB1/pBR322/pUC origin of replication
   5713..41      +  enhancer       CMV enhancer (across the origin): human cytomegalovirus immediate early enhancer
>Addgene plasmid #235490 | pEGFP-TDP-43 (PY-NLS) | addgene full sequence | sequence record 470424 | Addgene NGS Result
CTTGGCAGTACATCTACGTATTAGTCATCGCTATTACCATGGTGATGCGGTTTTGGCAGTACATCAATGG
GCGTGGATAGCGGTTTGACTCACGGGGATTTCCAAGTCTCCACCCCATTGACGTCAATGGGAGTTTGTTT
TGGCACCAAAATCAACGGGACTTTCCAAAATGTCGTAACAACTCCGCCCCATTGACGCAAATGGGCGGTA
GGCGTGTACGGTGGGAGGTCTATATAAGCAGAGCTGGTTTAGTGAACCGTCAGATCCGCTAGCGCTACCG
GACTCAGATCTCGAGATGTCTGAATATATTCGGGTAACCGAAGATGAGAACGATGAGCCCATTGAAATAC
CATCGGAAGACGATGGGACGGTGCTGCTCTCCACGGTTACAGCCCAGTTTCCAGGGGCGTGTGGGCTTCG
CTACAGGAATCCAGTGTCTCAGTGTATGAGAGGTGTCCGGCTGGTAGAAGGAATTCTGCATGCCCCAGAT
GCTGGCTGGGGAAATCTGGTGTATGTTGTCAACTATCCAAAAGATAACTTTGGTAACTACAACAACCAGT
CCTCAAACTTTGGGCCGATGAGAGGCGGAAATTTCGGCGGACGCTCCAGCGGACCGTATGCAGTCCAGAA
AACATCCGATTTAATAGTGTTGGGTCTCCCATGGAAAACAACCGAACAGGACCTGAAAGAGTATTTTAGT
ACCTTTGGAGAAGTTCTTATGGTGCAGGTCAAGAAAGATCTTAAGACTGGTCATTCAAAGGGGTTTGGCT
TTGTTCGTTTTACGGAATATGAAACACAAGTGAAAGTAATGTCACAGCGACATATGATAGATGGACGATG
GTGTGACTGCAAACTTCCTAATTCTAAGCAAAGCCAAGATGAGCCTTTGAGAAGCAGAAAAGTGTTTGTG
GGGCGCTGTACAGAGGACATGACTGAGGATGAGCTGCGGGAGTTCTTCTCTCAGTACGGGGATGTGATGG
ATGTCTTCATCCCCAAGCCATTCAGGGCCTTTGCCTTTGTTACATTTGCAGATGATCAGATTGCGCAGTC
TCTTTGTGGAGAGGACTTGATCATTAAAGGAATCAGCGTTCATATATCCAATGCCGAACCTAAGCACAAT
AGCAATAGACAGTTAGAAAGAAGTGGAAGATTTGGTGGTAATCCAGGTGGCTTTGGGAATCAGGGTGGAT
TTGGTAATAGCAGAGGGGGTGGAGCTGGTTTGGGAAACAATCAAGGTAGTAATATGGGTGGTGGGATGAA
CTTTGGTGCGTTCAGCATTAATCCAGCCATGATGGCTGCCGCCCAGGCAGCACTACAGAGCAGTTGGGGT
ATGATGGGCATGTTAGCCAGCCAGCAGAACCAGTCAGGCCCATCGGGTAATAACCAAAACCAAGGCAACA
TGCAGAGGGAGCCAAACCAGGCCTTCGGTTCTGGAAATAACTCTTATAGTGGCTCTAATTCTGGTGCAGC
AATTGGTTGGGGATCAGCATCCAATGCAGGGTCGGGCAGTGGTTTTAATGGAGGCTTTGGCTCAAGCATG
GATTCTAAGTCTTCTGGCTGGGGAATGGGTACCGCGGGCCCGGGATCCATCGCCACCATGGTGAGCAAGG
GCGAGGAGCTGTTCACCGGGGTGGTGCCCATCCTGGTCGAGCTGGACGGCGACGTAAACGGCCACAAGTT
CAGCGTGTCCGGCGAGGGCGAGGGCGATGCCACCTACGGCAAGCTGACCCTGAAGTTCATCTGCACCACC
GGCAAGCTGCCCGTGCCCTGGCCCACCCTCGTGACCACCCTGACCTACGGCGTGCAGTGCTTCAGCCGCT
ACCCCGACCACATGAAGCAGCACGACTTCTTCAAGTCCGCCATGCCCGAAGGCTACGTCCAGGAGCGCAC
CATCTTCTTCAAGGACGACGGCAACTACAAGACCCGCGCCGAGGTGAAGTTCGAGGGCGACACCCTGGTG
AACCGCATCGAGCTGAAGGGCATCGACTTCAAGGAGGACGGCAACATCCTGGGGCACAAGCTGGAGTACA
ACTACAACAGCCACAACGTCTATATCATGGCCGACAAGCAGAAGAACGGCATCAAGGTGAACTTCAAGAT
CCGCCACAACATCGAGGACGGCAGCGTGCAGCTCGCCGACCACTACCAGCAGAACACCCCCATCGGCGAC
GGCCCCGTGCTGCTGCCCGACAACCACTACCTGAGCACCCAGTCCGCCCTGAGCAAAGACCCCAACGAGA
AGCGCGATCACATGGTCCTGCTGGAGTTCGTGACCGCCGCCGGGATCACTCTCGGCATGGACGAGCTGTA
CAAGTAAAGCGGCCGCGACTCTAGATCATAATCAGCCATACCACATTTGTAGAGGTTTTACTTGCTTTAA
AAAACCTCCCACACCTCCCCCTGAACCTGAAACATAAAATGAATGCAATTGTTGTTGTTAACTTGTTTAT
TGCAGCTTATAATGGTTACAAATAAAGCAATAGCATCACAAATTTCACAAATAAAGCATTTTTTTCACTG
CATTCTAGTTGTGGTTTGTCCAAACTCATCAATGTATCTTAAGGCGTAAATTGTAAGCGTTAATATTTTG
TTAAAATTCGCGTTAAATTTTTGTTAAATCAGCTCATTTTTTAACCAATAGGCCGAAATCGGCAAAATCC
CTTATAAATCAAAAGAATAGACCGAGATAGGGT
[37 nt withheld, positions 2694-2730]
AAAGAACGTGGACTCCAACGTCAAAGG
[49 nt withheld, positions 2758-2806]
T
[91 nt withheld, positions 2808-2898]
G
[124 nt withheld, positions 2900-3023]
CAGGTGGCACTTTTCGGGGAAATGTGCGCGGAACCCCTATTTGTTTATTTTTCTAAATACATTCAAATAT
GTATCCGCTCATGAGACAATAACCCTGATAAATGCTTCAATAATATTGAAAAAGGAAGAGTCCTGAGGCG
GAAAGAACCAGCTGTGGAATGTGTGTCAGTTAGGGTGTGGAAAGTCCCCAGGCTCCCCAGCAGGCAGAAG
TATGCAAAGCATGCATCTCAATTAGTCAGCAACCAGGTGTGGAAAGTCCCCAGGCTCCCCAGCAGGCAGA
AGTATGCAAAGCATGCATCTCAATTAGTCAGCAACCATAGTCCCGCCCCTAACTCCGCCCATCCCGCCCC
TAACTCCGCCCAGTTCCGCCCATTCTCCGCCCCATGGCTGACTAATTTTTTTTATTTATGCAGAGGCCGA
GGCCGCCTCGGCCTCTGAGCTATTCCAGAAGTAGTGAGGAGGCTTTTTTGGAGGCCTAGGCTTTTGCAAA
GATCGATCAAGAGACAGGATGAGGATCGTTTCGCATGATTGAACAAGATGGATTGCACGCAGGTTCTCCG
GCCGCTTGGGTGGAGAGGCTATTCGGCTATGACTGGGCACAACAGACAATCGGCTGCTCTGATGCCGCCG
TGTTCCGGCTGTCAGCGCAGGGGCGCCCGGTTCTTTTTGTCAAGACCGACCTGTCCGGTGCCCTGAATGA
ACTGCAAGACGAGGCAGCGCGGCTATCGTGGCTGGCCACGACGGGCGTTCCTTGCGCAGCTGTGCTCGAC
GTTGTCACTGAAGCGGGAAGGGACTGGCTGCTATTGGGCGAAGTGCCGGGGCAGGATCTCCTGTCATCTC
ACCTTGCTCCTGCCGAGAAAGTATCCATCATGGCTGATGCAATGCGGCGGCTGCATACGCTTGATCCGGC
TACCTGCCCATTCGACCACCAAGCGAAACATCGCATCGAGCGAGCACGTACTCGGATGGAAGCCGGTCTT
GTCGATCAGGATGATCTGGACGAAGAGCATCAGGGGCTCGCGCCAGCCGAACTGTTCGCCAGGCTCAAGG
CGAGCATGCCCGACGGCGAGGATCTCGTCGTGACCCATGGCGATGCCTGCTTGCCGAATATCATGGTGGA
AAATGGCCGCTTTTCTGGATTCATCGACTGTGGCCGGCTGGGTGTGGCGGACCGCTATCAGGACATAGCG
TTGGCTACCCGTGATATTGCTGAAGAGCTTGGCGGCGAATGGGCTGACCGCTTCCTCGTGCTTTACGGTA
TCGCCGCTCCCGATTCGCAGCGCATCGCCTTCTATCGCCTTCTTGACGAGTTCTTCTGAGCGGGACTCTG
GGGTTCGAAATGACCGACCAAGCGACGCCCAACCTGCCATCACGAGATTTCGATTCCACCGCCGCCTTCT
ATGAAAGGTTGGGCTTCGGAATCGTTTTCCGGGACGCCGGCTGGATGATCCTCCAGCGCGGGGATCTCAT
GCTGGAGTTCTTCGCCCACCCTAGGGGGAGGCTAACTGAAACACGGAAGGAGACAATACCGGAAGGAACC
CGCGCTATGACGGCAATAAAAAGACAGAATAAAACGCACGGTGTTGGGTCGTTTGTTCATAAACGCGGGG
TTCGGTCCCAGGGCTGGCACTCTGTCGATACCCCACCGAGACCCCATTGGGGCCAATACGCCCGCGTTTC
TTCCTTTTCCCCACCCCACCCCCCAAGTTCGGGTGAAGGCCCAGGGCTCGCAGCCAACGTCGGGGCGGCA
GGCCCTGCCATAGCCTCAGGTTACTCATATATACTTTAGATTGATTTAAAACTTCATTTTTAATTTAAAA
GGATCTAGGTGAAGATCCTTTTTGATAATCTCATGACCAAAATCCCTTAACGTGAGTTTTCGTTCCACTG
AGCGTCAGACCCCGTAGAAAAGATCAAAGGATCTTCTTGAGATCCTTTTTTTCTGCGCGTAATCTGCTGC
TTGCAAACAAAAAAACCACCGCTACCAGCGGTGGTTTGTTTGCCGGATCAAGAGCTACCAACTCTTTTTC
CGAAGGTAACTGGCTTCAGCAGAGCGCAGATACCAAATACTGTTCTTCTAGTGTAGCCGTAGTTAGGCCA
CCACTTCAAGAACTCTGTAGCACCGCCTACATACCTCGCTCTGCTAATCCTGTTACCAGTGGCTGCTGCC
AGTGGCGATAAGTCGTGTCTTACCGGGTTGGACTCAAGACGATAGTTACCGGATAAGGCGCAGCGGTCGG
GCTGAACGGGGGGTTCGTGCACACAGCCCAGCTTGGAGCGAACGACCTACACCGAACTGAGATACCTACA
GCGTGAGCTATGAGAAAGCGCCACGCTTCCCGAAGGGAGAAAGGCGGACAGGTATCCGGTAAGCGGCAGG
GTCGGAACAGGAGAGCGCACGAGGGAGCTTCCAGGGGGAAACGCCTGGTATCTTTATAGTCCTGTCGGGT
TTCGCCACCTCTGACTTGAGCGTCGATTTTTGTGATGCTCGTCAGGGGGGCGGAGCCTATGGAAAAACGC
CAGCAACGCGGCCTTTTTACGGTTCCTGGCCTTTTGCTGGCCTTTTGCTCACATGTTCTTTCCTGCGTTA
TCCCCTGATTCTGTGGATAACCGTATTACCGCCATGCATTAGTTATTAATAGTAATCAATTACGGGGTCA
TTAGTTCATAGCCCATATATGGAGTTCCGCGTTACATAACTTACGGTAAATGGCCCGCCTGGCTGACCGC
CCAACGACCCCCGCCCATTGACGTCAATAATGACGTATGTTCCCATAGTAACGCCAATAGGGACTTTCCA
TTGACGTCAATGGGTGGAGTATTTACGGTAAACTGCCCACTTGGCAGTACATCAAGTGTATCATATGCCA
AGTACGCCCCCTATTGACGTCAATGACGGTAAATGGCCCGCCTGGCATTATGCCCAGTACATGACCTTAT
GGGACTTTCCTA
